Addgene plasmid #247414: cwby0064
Purpose: GGA cloning AGGA-HALC4_136-GS-promoter-ccdb-TTCC-SNAC-6xhis
Depositing lab: David Baker. Depositing organization: University of Washington. Publication: Accelerating protein design by scaling experimental characterization. Qian J, Milles LF, Wicky BIM, Ragotte RJ, Motmaen A, Borst AJ, Skotheim R, Ols S, Coventry B, Li X, Kibler RD, Goreshnik I, Exposit M, Lore K, Stewart L, Baker D. Nat Commun. 2026 Aug 20;17(1):9945. doi: 10.1038/s41467-026-76740-9. PubMed 42754580.
Backbone
  Vector backbone: pET29
  Vector type: Bacterial Expression
Growth in bacteria
  Bacterial resistance: Kanamycin, 50 μg/mL
  Growth temperature: 37°C
  Growth strain: NEB Stable
  Copy number: Unknown
Gene/Insert
  Gene/Insert name: ccdb
  Species: Synthetic
  Promoter: T7
  Cloning method: Golden Gate
Terms and licenses: Academic/Nonprofit Terms; Industry Terms: Not Available to Industry
Depositor comments: Please visit https://doi.org/10.1101/2025.08.05.668824 for bioRxiv preprint.
How to cite: cwby0064 was a gift from David Baker (Addgene plasmid # 247414 ; http://n2t.net/addgene:247414 ; RRID:Addgene_247414)
