[The description below was written by a language model from this plasmid's Addgene catalogue record and pLannotate feature annotations shown in this document.]
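Description:
cwby0064 is a pET29-based bacterial expression vector built as a Golden Gate assembly (GGA) entry plasmid for placing designed protein sequences into a fixed fusion context. It is selected with kanamycin (aph(3')-Ia KanR) and replicates from a ColE1/pMB1-type origin accompanied by the bom site and rop gene typical of pBR322-derived pET backbones. An f1 origin and remnant tetracycline-resistance fragments are also annotated. A lacI gene with its own promoter supplies the repressor for the T7 promoter/lac operator pair, which, followed by the T7 gene 10 ribosome binding site, drives IPTG-inducible expression in hosts that provide T7 RNA polymerase.

According to the stated purpose, the cloning region reads AGGA overhang, HALC4_136, a GS linker, a promoter-driven ccdB cassette, TTCC overhang, a SNAC tag and a 6xHis tag. The feature table supports the central part of this. A short ccdA fragment, probably carrying the native upstream region for ccdB, precedes a complete ccdB open reading frame, and a His-tag sequence and the T7 terminator lie downstream. HALC4_136 and the SNAC sequence are not annotated, and the record does not say what HALC4_136 is; the unannotated stretch between the RBS and the ccdA fragment presumably holds it. The short "SET1" hit before the terminator is likely residual backbone sequence.

CcdB is a gyrase poison, so it acts as a counter-selection marker: Golden Gate replacement of the cassette with an insert removes the toxin, and uncut parental plasmid kills standard cloning strains. The expected product is an N-terminal HALC4_136-linker fusion to the insert with a C-terminal His tag for affinity purification. SNAC tags generally allow chemical (nickel-assisted) cleavage, which here would remove the His tag. The associated publication concerns scaling up experimental characterization of designed proteins.
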