Features (pLannotate 1.2.2; 20 found; start..end, strand, type, name):
    286..304     +  promoter       T7 promoter: promoter for bacteriophage T7 RNA polymerase
    305..329     +  protein_bind   lac operator: The lac repressor binds to the lac operator to inhibit transcription in E. coli. This inhibition can be relieved by adding lactose or isopropyl-β-D-thiogalactopyranoside (IPTG). lac repressor encoded by lacI
    344..366     +  RBS            RBS: efficient ribosome binding site from bacteriophage T7 gene 10 (Olins and Rangwala, 1989)
    591..662     +  CDS            ccdA (fragment): CCDA_ECO57 - Also known as H, letA. Experimental evidence at protein level: Swiss-Prot protein existence level 1. Antitoxin component of a type II toxin-antitoxin (TA) system which inhibits the post-segregational killing (PSK) of plasmid-free cells, also referred to as a plasmid addiction system. Binds to and blocks the activity of CcdB; will also remove bound CcdB protein from the CcdB-GyrA complex by forming a CcdA-CcdB complex, a process termed rejuvenation. Functions as a transcriptional corepressor for the ccdAB operon, repression also requires CcdB (By similarity). From Escherichia coli
    696..998     +  CDS            ccdB: CCDB_ECOLI - Also known as G, letB, letD. Experimental evidence at protein level: Swiss-Prot protein existence level 1. Toxic component of a type II toxin-antitoxin (TA) system, functioning in plasmid maintainence. Responsible for the post- segregational killing (PSK) of plasmid-free cells, also referred to as a plasmid addiction system. Half-life of over 2 hours. Cell killing by CcdB is accompanied by filamentation, defects in chromosome and plasmid segregation, defects in cell division, formation of anucleate cells, decreased DNA synthesis and plasmid loss. Interferes with the activity of DN
   1032..1050    +  CDS            9xHis (fragment): 9xHis affinity tag
   1069..1118    +  CDS            SET1 (fragment): solubility-enhancement tag derived from T7 phage gene 10B
   1126..1173    +  terminator     T7 terminator: transcription terminator for bacteriophage T7 RNA polymerase
   1210..1638    +  rep_origin     f1 ori (sequence partly withheld): f1 bacteriophage origin of replication; arrow indicates direction of (+) strand synthesis
   1691..1748    +  promoter       AmpR promoter (fragment): bla
   1757..2572    -  CDS            KanR: aminoglycoside phosphotransferase; aph(3')-Ia; confers resistance to kanamycin in bacteria or G418 (Geneticin®) in eukaryotes
   2694..3282    +  rep_origin     ori: high-copy-number ColE1/pMB1/pBR322/pUC origin of replication
   3468..3607    -  misc_feature   bom: basis of mobility region from pBR322
   3709..3900    -  CDS            rop: Rop protein, which maintains plasmids at low copy number; rop
   3917..4297    +  CDS            YPB1_ECOLX: Protein predicted: Swiss-Prot protein existence level 4. From Escherichia coli.
   4369..4660    -  CDS            TcR (fragment): tetracycline efflux protein; tet; confers resistance to tetracycline
   4675..4696    -  protein_bind   CAP binding site: CAP binding activates transcription in the presence of cAMP. E. coli catabolite activator protein
   4709..5791    -  CDS            lacI: lac repressor; lacI; The lac repressor binds to the lac operator to inhibit transcription in E. coli. This inhibition can be relieved by adding lactose or isopropyl-β-D-thiogalactopyranoside (IPTG).
   5792..5869    -  promoter       lacI promoter: lacI
   5877..260     -  CDS            TcR (fragment) (across the origin): tetracycline efflux protein; tet; confers resistance to tetracycline
>Addgene plasmid #247414 | cwby0064 | addgene full sequence | sequence record 496895 | Addgene NGS Result
ACTCCTGCATTAGGAAGCAGCCCAGTAGTAGGTTGAGGCCGTTGAGCACCGCCGCCGCAAGGAATGGTGC
ATGCAAGGAGATGGCGCCCAACAGTCCCCCGGCCACGGGGCCTGCCACCATACCCACGCCGAAACAAGCG
CTCATGAGCCCGAAGTGGCGAGCCCGATCTTCCCCATCGGTGATGTCGGCGATATAGGCGCCAGCAACCG
CACCTGTGGCGCCGGTGATGCCGGCCACGATGCGTCCGGCGTAGAGGATCGAGATCGATCTCGATCCCGC
GAAATTAATACGACTCACTATAGGGGAATTGTGAGCGGATAACAATTCCCCTCTAGAAATAATTTTGTTT
AACTTTAAGAAGGAGATATACATATGAGCCCGTATAAGAAAGCGATCGAGATCACCAAACGCCTGCTGGA
ACTGCTGCTGAGCAACCCGGAACTGGCGAAGAAGAACCTGGGCGGCATTGCGACCCTGATTAGCCTGCTG
GCGCTGATTAGCGCACTGGATGGCACCCTGGATGAGAAAGACATCGAGCCGTATATTAAGAAACTCGAAG
AAAGCCTGGGATCAGGAGGAGACCGGTAATAAAAAGCGTATTACAGTGACAGTTGACAGCGACAGCTATC
AGTTGCTCAAGGCATATATGATGTCAATATCTCCGGTCTGGTATGCACAACCAAGAATGAAGCCCATGCA
GTTTAAGGTTTACACCTATAAAAGAGAGAGCCGTTATCGTCTGTTTGTGGATGTACAGAGTGATATTATT
GACACGCCCGGGCGACGGATGGTGATCCCCCTGGCCAGTGCACGTCTGCTGTCAGATAAAGTCTCCCGTG
AACTTTACCCGGTGGTGCATATCGGGGATGAAAGCTGGCGCATGATGACCACCGATATGGCCAGTGTGCC
GGTTTCCGTTATCGGGGAAGAAGTGGCTGATCTCAGCCACCGCGAAAATGACATCAAAAACGCCATTAAC
CTGATGTTCTGGGGAATATGAACGGTCTCGTTCCCATCATTGGGGCAGCACCCACCACCACCACCACCAC
TAATGATAATGAGATCCGGCTGCTAACAAAGCCCGAAAGGAAGCTGAGTTGGCTGCTGCCACCGCTGAGC
AATAACTAGCATAACCCCTTGGGGCCTCTAAACGGGTCTTGAGGGGTTTTTTGCTGAAAGGAGGAACTAT
ATCCGGATTGGCGAATGGG
[124 nt withheld, positions 1210-1333]
C
[91 nt withheld, positions 1335-1425]
A
[49 nt withheld, positions 1427-1475]
CCTTTGACGTTGGAGTCCACGTTCTTT
[37 nt withheld, positions 1503-1539]
ACCCTATCTCGGTCTATTCTTTTGATTTATAAGGGATTTTGCCGATTTCGGCCTATTGGTTAAAAAATGA
GCTGATTTAACAAAAATTTAACGCGAATTTTAACAAAATATTAACGCTTACAATTTAGGTGGCACTTTTC
GGGGAAATGTGCGCGGAACCCCTATTTGTTTATTTTTCTAAATACATTCAAATATGTATCCGCTCATGAA
TTAATTCTTAGAAAAACTCATCGAGCATCAAATGAAACTGCAATTTATTCATATCAGGATTATCAATACC
ATATTTTTGAAAAAGCCGTTTCTGTAATGAAGGAGAAAACTCACCGAGGCAGTTCCATAGGATGGCAAGA
TCCTGGTATCGGTCTGCGATTCCGACTCGTCCAACATCAATACAACCTATTAATTTCCCCTCGTCAAAAA
TAAGGTTATCAAGTGAGAAATCACCATGAGTGACGACTGAATCCGGTGAGAATGGCAAAAGTTTATGCAT
TTCTTTCCAGACTTGTTCAACAGGCCAGCCATTACGCTCGTCATCAAAATCACTCGCATCAACCAAACCG
TTATTCATTCGTGATTGCGCCTGAGCGAGACGAAATACGCGATCGCTGTTAAAAGGACAATTACAAACAG
GAATCGAATGCAACCGGCGCAGGAACACTGCCAGCGCATCAACAATATTTTCACCTGAATCAGGATATTC
TTCTAATACCTGGAATGCTGTTTTCCCGGGGATCGCAGTGGTGAGTAACCATGCATCATCAGGAGTACGG
ATAAAATGCTTGATGGTCGGAAGAGGCATAAATTCCGTCAGCCAGTTTAGTCTGACCATCTCATCTGTAA
CATCATTGGCAACGCTACCTTTGCCATGTTTCAGAAACAACTCTGGCGCATCGGGCTTCCCATACAATCG
ATAGATTGTCGCACCTGATTGCCCGACATTATCGCGAGCCCATTTATACCCATATAAATCAGCATCCATG
TTGGAATTTAATCGCGGCCTAGAGCAAGACGTTTCCCGTTGAATATGGCTCATAACACCCCTTGTATTAC
TGTTTATGTAAGCAGACAGTTTTATTGTTCATGACCAAAATCCCTTAACGTGAGTTTTCGTTCCACTGAG
CGTCAGACCCCGTAGAAAAGATCAAAGGATCTTCTTGAGATCCTTTTTTTCTGCGCGTAATCTGCTGCTT
GCAAACAAAAAAACCACCGCTACCAGCGGTGGTTTGTTTGCCGGATCAAGAGCTACCAACTCTTTTTCCG
AAGGTAACTGGCTTCAGCAGAGCGCAGATACCAAATACTGTCCTTCTAGTGTAGCCGTAGTTAGGCCACC
ACTTCAAGAACTCTGTAGCACCGCCTACATACCTCGCTCTGCTAATCCTGTTACCAGTGGCTGCTGCCAG
TGGCGATAAGTCGTGTCTTACCGGGTTGGACTCAAGACGATAGTTACCGGATAAGGCGCAGCGGTCGGGC
TGAACGGGGGGTTCGTGCACACAGCCCAGCTTGGAGCGAACGACCTACACCGAACTGAGATACCTACAGC
GTGAGCTATGAGAAAGCGCCACGCTTCCCGAAGGGAGAAAGGCGGACAGGTATCCGGTAAGCGGCAGGGT
CGGAACAGGAGAGCGCACGAGGGAGCTTCCAGGGGGAAACGCCTGGTATCTTTATAGTCCTGTCGGGTTT
CGCCACCTCTGACTTGAGCGTCGATTTTTGTGATGCTCGTCAGGGGGGCGGAGCCTATGGAAAAACGCCA
GCAACGCGGCCTTTTTACGGTTCCTGGCCTTTTGCTGGCCTTTTGCTCACATGTTCTTTCCTGCGTTATC
CCCTGATTCTGTGGATAACCGTATTACCGCCTTTGAGTGAGCTGATACCGCTCGCCGCAGCCGAACGACC
GAGCGCAGCGAGTCAGTGAGCGAGGAAGCGGAAGAGCGCCTGATGCGGTATTTTCTCCTTACGCATCTGT
GCGGTATTTCACACCGCAATGGTGCACTCTCAGTACAATCTGCTCTGATGCCGCATAGTTAAGCCAGTAT
ACACTCCGCTATCGCTACGTGACTGGGTCATGGCTGCGCCCCGACACCCGCCAACACCCGCTGACGCGCC
CTGACGGGCTTGTCTGCTCCCGGCATCCGCTTACAGACAAGCTGTGACCGTCTCCGGGAGCTGCATGTGT
CAGAGGTTTTCACCGTCATCACCGAAACGCGCGAGGCAGCTGCGGTAAAGCTCATCAGCGTGGTCGTGAA
GCGATTCACAGATGTCTGCCTGTTCATCCGCGTCCAGCTCGTTGAGTTTCTCCAGAAGCGTTAATGTCTG
GCTTCTGATAAAGCGGGCCATGTTAAGGGCGGTTTTTTCCTGTTTGGTCACTGATGCCTCCGTGTAAGGG
GGATTTCTGTTCATGGGGGTAATGATACCGATGAAACGAGAGAGGATGCTCACGATACGGGTTACTGATG
ATGAACATGCCCGGTTACTGGAACGTTGTGAGGGTAAACAACTGGCGGTATGGATGCGGCGGGACCAGAG
AAAAATCACTCAGGGTCAATGCCAGCGCTTCGTTAATACAGATGTAGGTGTTCCACAGGGTAGCCAGCAG
CATCCTGCGATGCAGATCCGGAACATAATGGTGCAGGGCGCTGACTTCCGCGTTTCCAGACTTTACGAAA
CACGGAAACCGAAGACCATTCATGTTGTTGCTCAGGTCGCAGACGTTTTGCAGCAGCAGTCGCTTCACGT
TCGCTCGCGTATCGGTGATTCATTCTGCTAACCAGTAAGGCAACCCCGCCAGCCTAGCCGGGTCCTCAAC
GACAGGAGCACGATCATGCGCACCCGTGGGGCCGCCATGCCGGCGATAATGGCCTGCTTCTCGCCGAAAC
GTTTGGTGGCGGGACCAGTGACGAAGGCTTGAGCGAGGGCGTGCAAGATTCCGAATACCGCAAGCGACAG
GCCGATCATCGTCGCGCTCCAGCGAAAGCGGTCCTCGCCGAAAATGACCCAGAGCGCTGCCGGCACCTGT
CCTACGAGTTGCATGATAAAGAAGACAGTCATAAGTGCGGCGACGATAGTCATGCCCCGCGCCCACCGGA
AGGAGCTGACTGGGTTGAAGGCTCTCAAGGGCATCGGTCGAGATCCCGGTGCCTAATGAGTGAGCTAACT
TACATTAATTGCGTTGCGCTCACTGCCCGCTTTCCAGTCGGGAAACCTGTCGTGCCAGCTGCATTAATGA
ATCGGCCAACGCGCGGGGAGAGGCGGTTTGCGTATTGGGCGCCAGGGTGGTTTTTCTTTTCACCAGTGAG
ACGGGCAACAGCTGATTGCCCTTCACCGCCTGGCCCTGAGAGAGTTGCAGCAAGCGGTCCACGCTGGTTT
GCCCCAGCAGGCGAAAATCCTGTTTGATGGTGGTTAACGGCGGGATATAACATGAGCTGTCTTCGGTATC
GTCGTATCCCACTACCGAGATGTCCGCACCAACGCGCAGCCCGGACTCGGTAATGGCGCGCATTGCGCCC
AGCGCCATCTGATCGTTGGCAACCAGCATCGCAGTGGGAACGATGCCCTCATTCAGCATTTGCATGGTTT
GTTGAAAACCGGACATGGCACTCCAGTCGCCTTCCCGTTCCGCTATCGGCTGAATTTGATTGCGAGTGAG
ATATTTATGCCAGCCAGCCAGACGCAGACGCGCCGAGACAGAACTTAATGGGCCCGCTAACAGCGCGATT
TGCTGGTGACCCAATGCGACCAGATGCTCCACGCCCAGTCGCGTACCGTCTTCATGGGAGAAAATAATAC
TGTTGATGGGTGTCTGGTCAGAGACATCAAGAAATAACGCCGGAACATTAGTGCAGGCAGCTTCCACAGC
AATGGCATCCTGGTCATCCAGCGGATAGTTAATGATCAGCCCACTGACGCGTTGCGCGAGAAGATTGTGC
ACCGCCGCTTTACAGGCTTCGACGCCGCTTCGTTCTACCATCGACACCACCACGCTGGCACCCAGTTGAT
CGGCGCGAGATTTAATCGCCGCGACAATTTGCGACGGCGCGTGCAGGGCCAGACTGGAGGTGGCAACGCC
AATCAGCAACGACTGTTTGCCCGCCAGTTGTTGTGCCACGCGGTTGGGAATGTAATTCAGCTCCGCCATC
GCCGCTTCCACTTTTTCCCGCGTTTTCGCAGAAACGTGGCTGGCCTGGTTCACCACGCGGGAAACGGTCT
GATAAGAGACACCGGCATACTCTGCGACATCGTATAACGTTACTGGTTTCACATTCACCACCCTGAATTG
ACTCTCTTCCGGGCGCTATCATGCCATACCGCGAAAGGTTTTGCGCCATTCGATGGTGTCCGGGATCTCG
ACGCTCTCCCTTATGCG
